>Addgene plasmid #236136 | EW415 PGK-ZNF35(5-8)-IKZF1(2-3)-realDeimmunLink-NZF (FLP-IN) | addgene full sequence | sequence record 468426 | Addgene NGS Result
GAAGATCCTTTGATCTTTTCTACGGGGTCTGACGCTCAGTGGAACGAAAACTCACGTTAAGGGATTTTGG
TCATGAGATTATCAAAAAGGATCTTCACCTAGATCCTTTTAAATTAAAAATGAAGTTTTAAATCAATCTA
AAGTATATATGAGTAAACTTGGTCTGACAGTTACCAATGCTTAATCAGTGAGGCACCTATCTCAGCGATC
TGTCTATTTCGTTCATCCATAGTTGCCTGACTCCCCGTCGTGTAGATAACTACGATACGGGAGGGCTTAC
CATCTGGCCCCAGTGCTGCAATGATACCGCGAGACCCACGCTCACCGGCTCCAGATTTATCAGCAATAAA
CCAGCCAGCCGGAAGGGCCGAGCGCAGAAGTGGTCCTGCAACTTTATCCGCCTCCATCCAGTCTATTAAT
TGTTGCCGGGAAGCTAGAGTAAGTAGTTCGCCAGTTAATAGTTTGCGCAACGTTGTTGCCATTGCTACAG
GCATCGTGGTGTCACGCTCGTCGTTTGGTATGGCTTCATTCAGCTCCGGTTCCCAACGATCAAGGCGAGT
TACATGATCCCCCATGTTGTGCAAAAAAGCGGTTAGCTCCTTCGGTCCTCCGATCGTTGTCAGAAGTAAG
TTGGCCGCAGTGTTATCACTCATGGTTATGGCAGCACTGCATAATTCTCTTACTGTCATGCCATCCGTAA
GATGCTTTTCTGTGACTGGTGAGTACTCAACCAAGTCATTCTGAGAATAGTGTATGCGGCGACCGAGTTG
CTCTTGCCCGGCGTCAATACGGGATAATACCGCGCCACATAGCAGAACTTTAAAAGTGCTCATCATTGGA
AAACGTTCTTCGGGGCGAAAACTCTCAAGGATCTTACCGCTGTTGAGATCCAGTTCGATGTAACCCACTC
GTGCACCCAACTGATCTTCAGCATCTTTTACTTTCACCAGCGTTTCTGGGTGAGCAAAAACAGGAAGGCA
AAATGCCGCAAAAAAGGGAATAAGGGCGACACGGAAATGTTGAATACTCATACTCTTCCTTTTTCAATAT
TATTGAAGCATTTATCAGGGTTATTGTCTCATGAGCGGATACATATTTGAATGTATTTAGAAAAATAAAC
AAATAGGGGTTCCGCGCACATTTCCCCGAAAAGTGCCACCTGACGTCGACGGATCGGGAGATCTCCCGAT
CCCCTATGGTGCACTCTCAGTACAATCTGCTCTGATGCCGCATAGTTAAGCCAGTATCTGCTCCCTGCTT
GTGTGTTGGAGGTCGCTGAGTAGTGCGCGAGCAAAATTTAAGCTACAACAAGGCAAGGCTTGACCGACAA
TTGCATGAAGAATCTGCTTAGGGTTAGGCGTTTTGCGCTGCTTCGTACGGGCCAGATATACGCGTTCTAC
CGGGTAGGGGAGGCGCTTTTCCCAAGGCAGTCTGGAGCATGCGCTTTAGCAGCCCCGCTGGGCACTTGGC
GCTACACAAGTGGCCTCTGGCCTCGCACACATTCCACATCCACCGGTAGGCGCCAACCGGCTCCGTTCTT
TGGTGGCCCCTTCGCGCCACCTTCTACTCCTCCCCTAGTCAGGAAGTTCCCCCCCGCCCCGCAGCTCGCG
TCGTGCAGGACGTGACAAATGGAAGTAGCACGTCTCATTAGTCTCGTGCAGATGGACAGCACCGCTGAGC
AATGGAAGCGGGTAGGCCTTTGGGGCAGCGGCCAATAGCAGCTTTGCTCCTTCGCTTTCTGGGCTCAGAG
GCTGGGAAGGGGTGGGTCCGGGGGCGGGCTCAGGGGCGGGCTCAGGGGCGGGGCGGGCGCCCGAAGGTCC
TCCGGAGGCCCGGCATTCTGCACGCTTCAAAAGCGCACGTCTGCCGCGCTGTTCTCCTCTTCCTCATCTC
CGGGCCTTTCGACCTGCAGCCCAAGCTTCGCCACCATGTACGAGTGTAATGAGTGCGGTAAGACCTTCAC
ACGATCTTCTAACCTTATTGTGCATCAACGAATCCATACAGGCGAGAAGCCCTTTGCCTGCAATGACTGT
GGGAAGGCTTTTACTCAGAGTGCCAACTTGATCGTGCATCAGAGAAGCCATACGGGTGAGAAGCCCTATG
AATGCAAGGAATGCGGAAAGGCCTTCTCCTGCTTCAGCCACCTCATTGTACACCAGCGCATACACACGGC
TGAGAAGCCATACGATTGCTCTGAATGTGGAAAGGCCTTTAGTCAGCTGTCTTGCTTGATTGTGCATCAG
AGAATTCACACGGGCGAACGCCCCTTCCAATGCAATCAGTGCGGGGCATCTTTCACTCAGAAGGGGAACT
TACTGCGCCATATTAAATTGCACTCTGGTGAGAAACCGTTTAAATGTCACTTATGCAACTACGCCTGCAG
GCGCAGAGATGCCTTGACCGGCCACCTCAGAACCCATGGCTGGAGCGGAGGCGATGGCATGAGCGAGGGC
CAGAGCGACGAGAGAGCCCTGCTGGACCAGCTGCACACCCTGCTGAGCAACACCGACGCCACCGGCCTGG
AGGAGATCGACAGAGCCCTGGGCATCCCCGAGCTGGTGAACCAGGGCCAGGCCCTGGAGCCCAAGCAGGA
CGGAGGCTGGGGATCTATGGCCGAGGAATTCGTGACCCTGAAGGACGTGGGCATGGACTTCACCCTGGGC
GACTGGGAGCAGCTGGGCCTGGAGCAGGGCGACACCTTCTGGGACACCGCCCTGGACAACTGCCAGGACC
TGTTCCTGCTGGACCCCCCTGGCGGAGGAGACGGCCTTGGTTTGGGACACGAGAAGTTCCCCAGCGACCT
GGACCTGGACATGTTCAACGGCAGCCTGGAGTGCGACATGGAGAGCATCATCAGAAGCGAGCTGATGGAC
GCCGACGGCCTGGACTTCAACTTCGACAGCTAGGCCGCTCGAGGAGGGCCCGAACAAAAACTCATCTCAG
AAGAGGATCTGAATAGCGCCGTCGACCATCATCATAATCATCATTGAGTTTAAACCCGCTGATCAGCCTC
GACTGTGCCTTCTAGTTGCCAGCCATCTGTTGTTTGCCCCTCCCCCGTGCCTTCCTTGACCCTGGAAGGT
GCCACTCCCACTGTCCTTTCCTAATAAAATGAGGAAATTGCATCGCATTGTCTGAGTAGGTGTCATTCTA
TTCTGGGGGGTGGGGTGGGGCAGGACAGCAAGGGGGAGGATTGGGAAGACAATAGCAGGCATGCTGGGGA
TGCGGTGGGCTCTATGGAGATCTATCGATGTTCTGGGGATGCGGTGGGCTCTATGGCTTCTGAGGCGGAA
AGAACCAGCTGGGGCTCTAGGGGGTATCCCC
[124 nt withheld, positions 3322-3445]
C
[91 nt withheld, positions 3447-3537]
AGGGTGATGGTTCACGTACCTAGAAGTTCCTATTCCGAAGTTCCTATTCTCTAGAAAGTATAGGAACTTC
CTTGGCCAAAAAGCCTGAACTCACCGCGACGTCTGTCGAGAAGTTTCTGATCGAAAAGTTCGACAGCGTC
TCCGACCTGATGCAGCTCTCGGAGGGCGAAGAATCTCGTGCTTTCAGCTTCGATGTAGGAGGGCGTGGAT
ATGTCCTGCGGGTAAATAGCTGCGCCGATGGTTTCTACAAAGATCGTTATGTTTATCGGCACTTTGCATC
GGCCGCGCTCCCGATTCCGGAAGTGCTTGACATTGGGGAATTCAGCGAGAGCCTGACCTATTGCATCTCC
CGCCGTGCACAGGGTGTCACGTTGCAAGACCTGCCTGAAACCGAACTGCCCGCTGTTCTGCAGCCGGTCG
CGGAGGCCATGGATGCGATCGCTGCGGCCGATCTTAGCCAGACGAGCGGGTTCGGCCCATTCGGACCGCA
AGGAATCGGTCAATACACTACATGGCGTGATTTCATATGCGCGATTGCTGATCCCCATGTGTATCACTGG
CAAACTGTGATGGACGACACCGTCAGTGCGTCCGTCGCGCAGGCTCTCGATGAGCTGATGCTTTGGGCCG
AGGACTGCCCCGAAGTCCGGCACCTCGTGCACGCGGATTTCGGCTCCAACAATGTCCTGACGGACAATGG
CCGCATAACAGCGGTCATTGACTGGAGCGAGGCGATGTTCGGGGATTCCCAATACGAGGTCGCCAACATC
TTCTTCTGGAGGCCGTGGTTGGCTTGTATGGAGCAGCAGACGCGCTACTTCGAGCGGAGGCATCCGGAGC
TTGCAGGATCGCCGCGGCTCCGGGCGTATATGCTCCGCATTGGTCTTGACCAACTCTATCAGAGCTTGGT
TGACGGCAATTTCGATGATGCAGCTTGGGCGCAGGGTCGATGCGACGCAATCGTCCGATCCGGAGCCGGG
ACTGTCGGGCGTACACAAATCGCCCGCAGAAGCGCGGCCGTCTGGACCGATGGCTGTGTAGAAGTACTCG
CCGATAGTGGAAACCGACGCCCCAGCACTCGTCCGAGGGCAAAGGAATAGCACGTACTACGAGATTTCGA
TTCCACCGCCGCCTTCTATGAAAGGTTGGGCTTCGGAATCGTTTTCCGGGACGCCGGCTGGATGATCCTC
CAGCGCGGGGATCTCATGCTGGAGTTCTTCGCCCACCCCAACTTGTTTATTGCAGCTTATAATGGTTACA
AATAAAGCAATAGCATCACAAATTTCACAAATAAAGCATTTTTTTCACTGCATTCTAGTTGTGGTTTGTC
CAAACTCATCAATGTATCTTATCATGTCTGTATACCGTCGACCTCTAGCTAGAGCTTGGCGTAATCATGG
TCATAGCTGTTTCCTGTGTGAAATTGTTATCCGCTCACAATTCCACACAACATACGAGCCGGAAGCATAA
AGTGTAAAGCCTGGGGTGCCTAATGAGTGAGCTAACTCACATTAATTGCGTTGCGCTCACTGCCCGCTTT
CCAGTCGGGAAACCTGTCGTGCCAGCTGCATTAATGAATCGGCCAACGCGCGGGGAGAGGCGGTTTGCGT
ATTGGGCGCTCTTCCGCTTCCTCGCTCACTGACTCGCTGCGCTCGGTCGTTCGGCTGCGGCGAGCGGTAT
CAGCTCACTCAAAGGCGGTAATACGGTTATCCACAGAATCAGGGGATAACGCAGGAAAGAACATGTGAGC
AAAAGGCCAGCAAAAGGCCAGGAACCGTAAAAAGGCCGCGTTGCTGGCGTTTTTCCATAGGCTCCGCCCC
CCTGACGAGCATCACAAAAATCGACGCTCAAGTCAGAGGTGGCGAAACCCGACAGGACTATAAAGATACC
AGGCGTTTCCCCCTGGAAGCTCCCTCGTGCGCTCTCCTGTTCCGACCCTGCCGCTTACCGGATACCTGTC
CGCCTTTCTCCCTTCGGGAAGCGTGGCGCTTTCTCATAGCTCACGCTGTAGGTATCTCAGTTCGGTGTAG
GTCGTTCGCTCCAAGCTGGGCTGTGTGCACGAACCCCCCGTTCAGCCCGACCGCTGCGCCTTATCCGGTA
ACTATCGTCTTGAGTCCAACCCGGTAAGACACGACTTATCGCCACTGGCAGCAGCCACTGGTAACAGGAT
TAGCAGAGCGAGGTATGTAGGCGGTGCTACAGAGTTCTTGAAGTGGTGGCCTAACTACGGCTACACTAGA
AGAACAGTATTTGGTATCTGCGCTCTGCTGAAGCCAGTTACCTTCGGAAAAAGAGTTGGTAGCTCTTGAT
CCGGCAAACAAACCACCGCTGGTAGCGGTGGTTTTTTTGTTTGCAAGCAGCAGATTACGCGCAGAAAAAA
AGGATCTCAA
Features (pLannotate 1.2.2; 21 found; start..end, strand, type, name):
    171..1031    -  CDS            AmpR: β-lactamase; bla; confers resistance to ampicillin, carbenicillin, and related antibiotics
   1032..1136    -  promoter       AmpR promoter: bla
   1195..1247    -  misc_feature   bom (fragment): basis of mobility region from pBR322
   1402..1901    +  promoter       PGK promoter: mouse phosphoglycerate kinase 1 promoter
   1929..2012    +  CDS            mnm-2 (fragment): MNM2_CAEEL - Experimental evidence at protein level: Swiss-Prot protein existence level 1. Required in the M3 pharyngeal motor neuron to guide the growth cone of the sister M2 motor neuron during axon development. From Caenorhabditis elegans.
   2445..2591    +  CDS            NCOA3 (fragment): NCOA3_HUMAN - Also known as AIB1, BHLHE42, RAC3, TRAM1. Experimental evidence at protein level: Swiss-Prot protein existence level 1. Nuclear receptor coactivator that directly binds nuclear receptors and stimulates the transcriptional activities in a hormone- dependent fashion. Plays a central role in creating a multisubunit coactivator complex, which probably acts via remodeling of chromatin. Involved in the coactivation of different nuclear receptors, such as for steroids (GR and ER), retinoids (RARs and RXRs), thyroid hormone (TRs), vitamin D3 (VDR) and prostanoids (PPARs). Displays histon
   2607..2750    +  CDS            ZNF473 (fragment): ZN473_HUMAN - Also known as KIAA1141, ZFP100. Experimental evidence at protein level: Swiss-Prot protein existence level 1. Involved in histone 3'-end pre-mRNA processing by associating with U7 snRNP and interacting with SLBP/pre-mRNA complex. Increases histone 3'-end pre-mRNA processing but has no effect on U7 snRNP levels, when overexpressed. Required for cell cycle progression from G1 to S phases. From Homo sapiens (Human).
   2766..2900    +  CDS            FOXO6 (fragment): FOXO6_HUMAN - Experimental evidence at protein level: Swiss-Prot protein existence level 1. Transcriptional activator. From Homo sapiens (Human).
   3013..3237    +  polyA_signal   bGH poly(A) signal: bovine growth hormone polyadenylation signal
   3253..3276    +  polyA_signal   bGH poly(A) signal (fragment): bovine growth hormone polyadenylation signal
   3280..3301    +  promoter       SV40 promoter (fragment): SV40 enhancer and early promoter
   3322..3555    +  rep_origin     f1 ori (fragment) (sequence partly withheld): f1 bacteriophage origin of replication; arrow indicates direction of (+) strand synthesis
   3560..3607    +  protein_bind   FRT: FLP-mediated recombination occurs in the 8-bp core sequence TCTAGAAA (Turan and Bode, 2011). FLP recombinase from the Saccharomyces cerevisiae 2μ plasmid
   3615..4637    +  CDS            HygR: aminoglycoside phosphotransferase from E. coli; aph(4)-Ia; confers resistance to hygromycin
   4647..4772    +  CDS            ble (fragment): BLE_KLEPN - Experimental evidence at protein level: Swiss-Prot protein existence level 1. Binding protein with a strong affinity to the bleomycin family of antibiotics. Binds to CL990; an antimitotic-antibiotic compound. From Klebsiella pneumoniae.
   4767..4888    +  polyA_signal   SV40 poly(A) signal: SV40 polyadenylation signal
   4961..4977    -  protein_bind   lac operator: The lac repressor binds to the lac operator to inhibit transcription in E. coli. This inhibition can be relieved by adding lactose or isopropyl-β-D-thiogalactopyranoside (IPTG). lac repressor encoded by lacI
   4985..5015    -  promoter       lac promoter: promoter for the E. coli lac operon
   5030..5051    -  protein_bind   CAP binding site: CAP binding activates transcription in the presence of cAMP. E. coli catabolite activator protein
   5064..5156    -  CDS            lacI (fragment): lac repressor; lacI; The lac repressor binds to the lac operator to inhibit transcription in E. coli. This inhibition can be relieved by adding lactose or isopropyl-β-D-thiogalactopyranoside (IPTG).
   5339..5927    -  rep_origin     ori: high-copy-number ColE1/pMB1/pBR322/pUC origin of replication
