[The description below was written by a language model from this plasmid's Addgene catalogue record and pLannotate feature annotations shown in this document.]
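Description:
EW415 PGK-ZNF35(5-8)-IKZF1(2-3)-realDeimmunLink-NZF (FLP-IN) is a 5.9 kb mammalian expression plasmid built on a Flp-In-type backbone, intended for site-specific integration into cell lines that carry a genomic FRT landing pad. It is propagated in E. coli through a high-copy ColE1/pUC origin and selected with ampicillin via the AmpR (β-lactamase) cassette. A partial f1 origin and remnants of lac regulatory sequence are also present from the parental vector.

The payload is a synthetic transcription factor driven by the mouse PGK promoter and terminated by a bGH polyadenylation signal. According to the record, it fuses a hybrid zinc finger DNA-binding array, combining fingers 5–8 of ZNF35 with fingers 2–3 of IKZF1, through a deimmunized linker to the NZF activation domain. The annotated sequence shows consecutive fragments matching human NCOA3, ZNF473 and FOXO6 at the 3′ end of the open reading frame, consistent with NZF being a composite of human-derived activation segments. The short hit to a C. elegans protein near the start probably reflects generic zinc finger homology rather than a true source.

Downstream, an FRT site sits directly in front of a hygromycin resistance coding sequence with no full promoter annotated upstream of it, followed by an SV40 poly(A). In this arrangement, FLP-mediated recombination places the marker behind a genomic promoter, so that only correct integrants become resistant. The catalogue lists puromycin as the mammalian marker, but the sequence annotation shows HygR and no puromycin gene, a discrepancy users should check. The construct supports work on engineering humanised, low-immunogenicity synthetic transcriptional activators.
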