Addgene plasmid #236136: EW415 PGK-ZNF35(5-8)-IKZF1(2-3)-realDeimmunLink-NZF (FLP-IN)
Purpose: Plasmid encoding the ZNF35/ZNFIKZF1 zinc finger array attached by a deimmunized linker to the NZF transcriptional activation domain, under control of PGK promoter
Depositing lab: Xiaojing Gao. Depositing organization: Stanford University. Publication: Machine-guided dual-objective protein engineering for deimmunization and therapeutic functions. Wolfsberg E, Paul JS, Tycko J, Chen B, Bassik MC, Bintu L, Alizadeh AA, Gao XJ. Cell Syst. 2025 Jul 16;16(7):101299. doi: 10.1016/j.cels.2025.101299. Epub 2025 Jun 3. PubMed 40466641.
Backbone
  Vector backbone: FLP-IN
  Vector type: Mammalian Expression
  Selectable markers: Puromycin
Growth in bacteria
  Bacterial resistance: Ampicillin, 100 μg/mL
  Growth temperature: 37°C
  Growth strain: DH5alpha
  Copy number: High Copy
Gene/Insert
  Gene/Insert name: ZNF35/IKZF1(2-3)-deimmunLink-NZF
  Species: Synthetic
  Promoter: PGK
  Cloning method: Gibson Cloning
Terms and licenses: Academic/Nonprofit Terms; Industry Terms: Not Available to Industry
Depositor comments: See https://benchling.com/s/seq-AVmr8IxVDopL4oSxTWrZ?m=slm-HpRpgkUoZagCOKKnBEy9for annotated sequence. Please visit https://doi.org/10.1101/2025.02.24.639918 for bioRxiv preprint.
How to cite: EW415 PGK-ZNF35(5-8)-IKZF1(2-3)-realDeimmunLink-NZF (FLP-IN) was a gift from Xiaojing Gao (Addgene plasmid # 236136 ; http://n2t.net/addgene:236136 ; RRID:Addgene_236136)
